>Addgene plasmid #52215 | p(HA)HIF1alpha(401delta603)R27G | addgene partial sequence | sequence record 81959 | CMV-F 5'-CGCAAATGGGCGGTAGGCGTG-3'
CTATATAAGCAGAGCTCTCTGGCTAACTAGAGAACCCACTGCTTACTGGCTTATCGAAATTAATACGACT
CACTATAGGGAGACCCAAGCTTGGTACCGGGCCCCCCCTCGAGGTCGACCGATTCACCATGGCGTACCCA
TACGACGTGCCTGACTACGCCTCCCTCATGGAGGGCGCCGGCGGCGCGAACGACAAGAAAAAGATAAGTT
CTGAACGTCGAAAAGAAAAGTCTCGAGATGCAGCCGGATCTCGGCGAAGTAAAGAATCTGAAGTTTTTTA
TGAGCTTGCTCATCAGTTGCCACTTCCACATAATGTGAGTTCGCATCTTGATAAGGCCTCTGTGATGAGG
CTTACCATCAGCTATTTGCGTGTGAGGAAACTTCTGGATGCTGGTGATTTGGATATTGAAGATGACATGA
AAGCACAGATGAATTGCTTTTATTTGAAAGCCTTGGATGGTTTTGTTATGGTTCTCACAGATGATGGTGA
CATGATTTACATTTCTGATAATGTGAACAAATACATGGGATTAACTCAGTTTGAACTAACTGGACACAGT
GTGTTTGATTTTACTCATCCATGTGACCATGAGGAAATGAGAGAAATGCTTACACACAGAAATGGCCTTG
TGAAAAAGGGTAAAGAACAAAACACACAGCGAAGCTTTTTTCTCAGAATGAAGTGTACCCTAACTAGCCG
AGGAAGAACTATGAACATAAAGTCTGCAACATGGAAGGTATTGCACTGCACAGGCCACATTCACGTATAT
GATACCAACAGTAACCAACCTCAGTGTGGGTATAAGAAACCACCTATGACCTGCTTGGTGCTGATTTGTG
AACCCATTCCTCACCCATCAAATATTGAAATTCCTTTAGATAGCAAGACTTTCCTCAGTCGACACAGCCT
GGATATGAAATTTTCTTATTGTGATGAAAGAATTACCGAATTGATGGGATATGAGCCAGAAGAACTTTTA
GGCCGCTCAATTTATGAATATTATCATGCTTTGGACTCTGATCATCTGACCAAAACTCATCATGATATGT
TTACTAAAGGACAAGTCACCACAGGACAGT
