>Addgene plasmid #52215 | p(HA)HIF1alpha(401delta603)R27G | addgene partial sequence | sequence record 81970 | BGH-rev 5'-TAGAAGGCACAGTCGAGG-3'
TAGCATTTAGGTGACACTATAGAATAGGGCCCTCTAGATATATGCATATCTTTCTATATTATGTAAATGG
CTTTACCCATTTAAATAATAAACCATACAGCATTTAAGAATCATTATTATATGATTAACAATGTCATGTT
CCAGGTTTAACAATTTCATAGGCCAAAAAAAATTTCTTCTTAAAAACTAGTTTTATAAACGCAGAATATA
TTCCATGAGTAACTGCTGGTATTTTTTAAGAAAATATATTGTGCAATTGTGGCTACCACGTACTGCTGGC
AAAGCATTATTATTTATGTAAAATGTGAAAAAAAAGGTGTAAAAATTTTTCAACTGCCTATGATCATGAT
GAAAGGTTACTGCCTTCTTACAAAAATTATATTGGCATCTTCTTAAAAATAATTCGAAAAAGGGATAAAC
TCCCTAGCCAAAAATAAATAAATAAAAAGGTGCATTTTTTAAAATGATGCTACTGCAATGCAATGGTTTA
AATACCAAAAAACTGAGAAAATGAGCTGTCTGTGATCCAGCATTAAAGAACATACTAAAAAAGAGCATTA
ATGTAAATTAAGTAGAAAGGGGATCAAAAATTGAACTAACCAAGTTTGTGCAGTATTGTAGCCAGGCTTC
TAAAATTAGATGTAGAAAATATAAATAGACTGCTTTAGGTAGTGAGCCACCAGTGTCCAAAAAAAGGAAT
GAAATTAAGAAAAAGCTCAGTTAACTTGATCCAAAGCTCTGAGTAATTCTTCACCCTGCAGTAGGTTTCT
GCTGCCTTGTATAGGAGCATTAACTTCACAATCATAACTGGTCAGCTGTGGTAATCCACTTTCATCCATT
GATTGCCCCAGCAGTCTACATGCTAAATCAGAGGGTATTAAAATAATTGTCTTTTGCTCCATTCCATTCT
GTTCACTAGATTTGCATCCTTTTACACGTTTCCAAGAAAGTGATGTAGTAGCTGCATGATCGTCTGGCTG
CTGTAATAATGTTCCAATTCCTACTGCTTGAAAAAGTGAACCATCATGTTCCATTTTTCGCTTTCTCTGA
GCATTCTGCAAAGCTAGTATCTTTGGATTTAGTTCTTCCTCAGGAACTGTAGTTCTTTGACTCAAAGCGA
CAGATAACACGTTAGGGCTTCTTGGATGA
