>Addgene plasmid #52215 | p(HA)HIF1alpha(401delta603)R27G | addgene partial sequence | sequence record 82436 | hHIF-F 5'-TGGAAGGTATTGCACTGCAC-3'
CGTATATGATACCAACAGTAACCAACCTCAGTGTGGGTATAAGAAACCACCTATGACCTGCTTGGTGCTG
ATTTGTGAACCCATTCCTCACCCATCAAATATTGAAATTCCTTTAGATAGCAAGACTTTCCTCAGTCGAC
ACAGCCTGGATATGAAATTTTCTTATTGTGATGAAAGAATTACCGAATTGATGGGATATGAGCCAGAAGA
ACTTTTAGGCCGCTCAATTTATGAATATTATCATGCTTTGGACTCTGATCATCTGACCAAAACTCATCAT
GATATGTTTACTAAAGGACAAGTCACCACAGGACAGTACAGGATGCTTGCCAAAAGAGGTGGATATGTCT
GGGTTGAAACTCAAGCAACTGTCATATATAACACCAAGAATTCTCAACCACAGTGCATTGTATGTGTGAA
TTACGTTGTGAGTGGTATTATTCAGCACGACTTGATTTTCTCCCTTCAACAAACAGAATGTGTCCTTAAA
CCGGTTGAATCTTCAGATATGAAAATGACTCAGCTATTCACCAAAGTTGAATCAGAAGATACAAGTAGCC
TCTTTGACAAACTTAAGAAGGAACCTGATGCTTTAACTTTGCTGCAGACTCAAATACAAGAACCTACTGC
TAATGCCACCACTACCACTGCCACCACTGATGAATTAAAAACAGTGACAAAAGACCGTATGGAAGACATT
AAAATATTGATTGCATCTCCATCTCCTACCCACATACATAAAGAAACTACTAGTGCCACATCATCACCAT
ATAGAGATACTCAAAGTCGGACAGCCTCACCAAACAGAGCAGGAAAAGGAGTCATAGAACAGACAGAAAA
ATCTCATCCAAGAAGCCCTAACGTGTTATCTGTCGCTTTGAGTCAAAGAACTACAGTTCCTGAGGAAGAA
CTAAATCCAAAGATACTAGCTTTGCAGAATGCTCAGAGAAAGCGAAAAATGGAACATGATGGTTCACTTT
TTCAAGCAGTAGGAATTGGAACATTATTACAGCAGCCAGACGATCATGCAGCTACTACATCACTTTCTTG
GAAACGTGTAAAAGGATGCAAATCTAGTGAACAGAATGGAATGGAGCAAAAGACAATTATTTTAATACCC
TCTGATTTAGCATGTAGACTGCTGGGGCAATCAATGGATGAAAGTGGGG
