[The description below was written by a language model from this plasmid's Addgene catalogue record.]
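Description:
p(HA)HIF1alpha(401delta603)R27G is a mammalian expression plasmid built on the pcDNA3 backbone. It is propagated in E. coli as a high-copy plasmid under ampicillin selection. No feature table accompanies the record, so other backbone elements are not itemised. The use of a BGH reverse sequencing primer is consistent with the bovine growth hormone polyadenylation signal that normally lies downstream of the pcDNA3 cloning site.

The insert is human HIF1A, the alpha subunit of hypoxia-inducible factor 1, cloned between retained KpnI and XbaI sites. It is driven by the CMV promoter for strong constitutive expression in transfected mammalian cells. An N-terminal HA epitope tag allows the protein to be detected or immunoprecipitated.

The coding sequence carries two engineered changes. Amino acids 401–603 are deleted, which removes the oxygen-dependent degradation (ODD) domain; the purpose field also describes this as a deletion of the N-terminal activation domain. Because the ODD domain mediates oxygen-dependent turnover of HIF-1alpha, its removal is generally expected to give a protein that remains stable under normoxic conditions. The second change, R27G, is recorded as abolishing DNA binding.

Together these changes yield a stabilised HIF-1alpha that cannot bind its target DNA. This makes the plasmid useful for separating DNA-binding-independent functions of HIF-1alpha from its conventional transcriptional activity, typically alongside a DNA-binding-competent counterpart. The associated publication concerns HIF-1alpha-induced cell cycle arrest through functional antagonism of Myc, which fits this kind of mechanistic comparison.
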