Addgene plasmid #52215: p(HA)HIF1alpha(401delta603)R27G
Purpose: mammalian expression of HA tagged HIF1alpha with a deletion of the N-terminal activation domain and R27G mutation
Depositing lab: Eric Huang. Depositing organization: National Cancer Institute (NCI). Publication: HIF-1alpha induces cell cycle arrest by functionally counteracting Myc. Koshiji M, Kageyama Y, Pete EA, Horikawa I, Barrett JC, Huang LE. EMBO J. 2004 May 5;23(9):1949-56. Epub 2004 Apr 8. 10.1038/sj.emboj.7600196 PubMed 15071503.
Backbone
  Vector backbone: pcDNA3
  Backbone manufacturer: Invitrogen
  Vector type: Mammalian Expression
Growth in bacteria
  Bacterial resistance: Ampicillin, 100 μg/mL
  Growth temperature: 37°C
  Growth strain: DH5alpha
  Copy number: High Copy
Gene/Insert
  Gene/Insert name: HIF1alpha (401delta603) R27G (alt names: HIF1alpha (deltaODD); hypoxia inducible factor 1, alpha subunit; HIF1alpha)
  Species: H. sapiens (human)
  Mutation: aa 401-603 deleted, removes the oxygen-dependent degradation (ODD) domain, and R27G mutation which abolishes DNA binding
  Entrez Gene: HIF1A (a.k.a. HIF-1-alpha, HIF-1A, HIF-1alpha, HIF1, HIF1-ALPHA, MOP1, PASD8, bHLHe78)
  Promoter: CMV
  Tag / fusion protein: HA (N terminal on insert)
  Cloning method: Restriction Enzyme; 5′ cloning site KpnI (not destroyed); 3′ cloning site XbaI (not destroyed)
  Sequencing primers: 5′ CMV-F; 3′ BGH Reverse
Terms and licenses: Academic/Nonprofit Terms; Industry Terms: Not Available to Industry
How to cite: p(HA)HIF1alpha(401delta603)R27G was a gift from Eric Huang (Addgene plasmid # 52215 ; http://n2t.net/addgene:52215 ; RRID:Addgene_52215)
